>Addgene plasmid #190253 | pAV105-PPAB1-GFP-Erk1R84S-1SIM | addgene full sequence | sequence record 374358 | Addgene NGS Result
AGTGTATGCGGCGACCGAGTTGCTCTTGCCCGGCGTCAATACGGGATAATACCGCGCCACATAGCAGAAC
TTTAAAAGTGCTCATCATTGGAAAACGTTCTTCGGGGCGAAAACTCTCAAGGATCTTACCGCTGTTGAGA
TCCAGTTCGATGTAACCCACTCGTGCACCCAACTGATCTTCAGCATCTTTTACTTTCACCAGCGTTTCTG
GGTGAGCAAAAACAGGAAGGCAAAATGCCGCAAAAAAGGGAATAAGGGCGACACGGAAATGTTGAATACT
CATACTCTTCCTTTTTCAATATTATTGAAGCATTTATCAGGGTTATTGTCTCATGAGCGGATACATATTT
GAATGTATTTAGAAAAATAAACAAATAGGGGTTCCGCGCACATTTCCCCGAAAAGTGCCACCTGACGTCT
AAGAAACCATTATTATCATGACATTAACCTATAAAAATAGGCGTATCACGAGGCCCTTTGTCACAGCTTG
TCTGTAAGCGGATGCCGGGAGCAGACAAGCCCGTCAGGGCGCGTCAGCGGGTGTTGGCGGGTGTCGGGGC
TGCCTTAACTATGCGGCATCAGAGCAGATTGTACTGAGAGTGCACCATATCGACTACGTCGTTAAGGCCG
TTTCTGACAGAGTAAAATTCTTGAGGGAACTTTCACCATTATGGGAAATGGTTCAAGAAGGTATTGACTT
AAACTCCATCAAATGGTCAGGTCATTGAGTGTTTTTTATTTGTTGTATTTTTTTTTTTTTAGAGAAAATC
CTCCAATATATAAATTAGGAATCATAGTTTCATGATTTTCTGTTACACCTAACTTTTTGTGTGGTGCCCT
CCTCCTTGTCAATATTAATGTTAAAGTGCAATTCTTTTTCCTTATCACGTTGAGCCATTAGTATCAATTT
GCTTACCTGTATTCCTTTACATCCTCCTTTTTCTCCTTCTTGATAAATGTATGTAGATTGCGTATATAGT
TTCGTCTACCCTATGAACATATTCCATTTTGTAATTTCGTGTCGTTTCTATTATGAATTTCATTTATAAA
GTTTATGTACAAATATCATAAAAAAAGAGAATCTTTTTAAGCAAGGATTTTCTTAACTTCTTCGGCGACA
GCATCACCGACTTCGGTGGTACTGTTGGAACCACCTAAATCACCAGTTCTGATACCTGCATCCAAAACCT
TTTTAACTGCATCTTCAATGGCCTTACCTTCTTCAGGCAAGTTCAATGACAATTTCAACATCATTGCAGC
AGACAAGATAGTGGCGATAGGGTTGACCTTATTCTTTGGCAAATCTGGAGCAGAACCGTGGCATGGTTCG
TACAAACCAAATGCGGTGTTCTTGTCTGGCAAAGAGGCCAAGGACGCAGATGGCAACAAACCCAAGGAAC
CTGGGATAACGGAGGCTTCATCGGAGATGATATCACCAAACATGTTGCTGGTGATTATAATACCATTTAG
GTGGGTTGGGTTCTTAACTAGGATCATGGCGGCAGAATCAATCAATTGATGTTGAACCTTCAATGTAGGG
AATTCGTTCTTGATGGTTTCCTCCACAGTTTTTCTCCATAATCTTGAAGAGGCCAAAACATTAGCTTTAT
CCAAGGACCAAATAGGCAATGGTGGCTCATGTTGTAGGGCCATGAAAGCGGCCATTCTTGTGATTCTTTG
CACTTCTGGAACGGTGTATTGTTCACTATCCCAAGCGACACCATCACCATCGTCTTCCTTTCTCTTACCA
AAGTAAATACCTCCCACTAATTCTCTGACAACAACGAAGTCAGTACCTTTAGCAAATTGTGGCTTGATTG
GAGATAAGTCTAAAAGAGAGTCGGATGCAAAGTTACATGGTCTTAAGTTGGCGTACAATTGAAGTTCTTT
ACGGATTTTTAGTAAACCTTGTTCAGGTCTAACACTACCGGTACCCCATTTAGGACCACCCACAGCACCT
AACAAAACGGCATCAGCCTTCTTGGAGGCTTCCAGCGCCTCATCTGGAAGTGGAACACCTGTAGCATCGA
TAGCAGCACCACCAATTAAATGATTTTCGAAATCGAACTTGACATTGGAACGAACATCAGAAATAGCTTT
AAGAACCTTAATGGCTTCGGCTGTGATTTCTTGACCAACGTGGTCACCTGGCAAAACGACGATCTTCTTA
GGGGCAGACATTAGAATGGTATATCCTTGAAATATATATATATATATTGCTGAAATGTAAAAGGTAAGAA
AAGTTAGAAAGTAAGACGATTGCTAACCACCTATTGGAAAAAACAATAGGTCCTTAAATAATATTGTCAA
CTTCAAGTATTGTGATGCAAGCATTTAGTCATGAACGCTTCTCTATTCTATATGAAAAGCCGGTTCCGGC
GCTCTCACCTTTCCTTTTTCTCCCAATTTTTCAGTTGAAAAAGGTATATGCGTCAGGCGACCTCTGAAAT
TAACAAAAAATTTCCAGTCATCGAATTTGATTCTGTGCGATAGCGCCCCTGTGTGTTCTCGTTATGTTGA
GGAAAAAAATAATGGTTGCTAAGAGATTCGAACTCTTGCATCTTACGATACCTGAGTATTCCCACAGTTA
ACTGCGGTCAAGATATTTCTTGAATCAGGCGCCTTAGACCGCTCGGCCAAACAACCAATTACTTGTTGAG
AAATAGAGTATAATTATCCTATAAATATAACGTTTTTGAACACACATGAACAAGGAAGTACAGGACAATT
GATTTTGAAGAGAATGTGGATTTTGATGTAATTGTTGGGATTCCATTTTTAATAAGGCAATAATATTAGG
TATGTAGATATACTAGAAGTTCTCCTCGACCGGTCGATATGCGGTGTGAAATACCGCACAGATGCGTAAG
GAGAAAATACCGCATCAGGAAATTGTAAGCGTTAATATTTTGTTAAAATTCGCGTTAAATTTTTGTTAAA
TCAGCTCATTTTTTAACCAATAGGCCGAAATCGGCAAAATCCCTTATAAATCAAAAGAATAGACCGAGAT
AGGGT
[37 nt withheld, positions 3016-3052]
AAAGAACGTGGACTCCAACGTCAAAGG
[49 nt withheld, positions 3080-3128]
T
[91 nt withheld, positions 3130-3220]
G
[124 nt withheld, positions 3222-3345]
CCATTCGCCATTCAGGCTGCGCAACTGTTGGGAAGGGCGATCGGTGCGGGCCTCTTCGCTATTACGCCAG
CTGGCGAAAGGGGGATGTGCTGCAAGGCGATTAAGTTGGGTAACGCCAGGGTTTTCCCAGTCACGACGTT
GTAAAACGACGGCCAGTGAGCGCGCGTAATACGACTCACTATAGGGCGAATTGGGTACCGGGCCCCCCCT
CGAGAAGGCAAGCCCAGAAAAATATCGCAAGCACCTTTGGTCTTACAGTGCCAACTTTTGGCCTGCCGAC
GTTAAGAGTACAAAGCTGATGGCAATGTACGACAAGATAACAGAGTCTCAAAAGAAGTGAAACAATTTTT
CTTCACCACATTTTCCATTGTTCCTTCCCCCCATAACTATAAACGTATTTATGTATATATATTTGCGTGT
AAGTGTGTGTACTATAGGGCACCGTAAAGTAATAATGCTTAATTAGTTACTACTATGACCATATAAGAGG
TCATACTGTATGAAGCCACAAAGCAGATAGATCAATCATGTTTAACGAAAACTGTTAATCGAAGATTATT
TCTTTTTTTTTTTCTCTTTCCTTTTTACAAAGAAAATTTTTTTTGCGCTTTTTGCCATCACCATCGCAAG
TTCTGGGACAATTGTTCTCTTTCGCTCCAGTTCCAAGGAAAGAGGTTTCTGTTTTACTTAATAGAAAGTG
TCATCTTGTATTTTATATCTCTTCTTTCTTGTGTAAAATTCTTTAGTTTTGATTTTGTATTTTTAGGACA
GTGAGCTACGAAGTAACATTTTTACTTAATAACCGTTTGAAGCATAGAGCAGGCCCTGGTATCACCACCT
AATATCTGGCTTTTTATTCAATAAAAACTCAAAAAAAAAAATCCAAAAAAAACTAAAAAACCAATAAAAA
TAAACATATGTTGATCACAAGTGGAGCGTCAGGGGCACTTCAGTTGCCACCGTTGGAAAGACTAACTCTG
GGCTCCGCTGGATCAGCTTTAGCCTTGAAATTAGCAGGTCTTGATATCCTGATCACTATGCGTAAAGGCG
AAGAGCTGTTCACTGGTGTCGTCCCTATTCTGGTGGAACTGGATGGTGATGTCAACGGTCATAAGTTTTC
CGTGCGTGGCGAGGGTGAAGGTGACGCAACTAATGGTAAACTGACGCTGAAGTTCATCTGTACTACTGGT
AAACTGCCGGTTCCTTGGCCGACTCTGGTAACGACGCTGACTTATGGTGTTCAGTGCTTTGCTCGTTATC
CGGACCATATGAAGCAGCATGACTTCTTCAAGTCCGCCATGCCGGAAGGCTATGTGCAGGAACGCACGAT
TTCCTTTAAGGATGACGGCACGTACAAAACGCGTGCGGAAGTGAAATTTGAAGGCGATACCCTGGTAAAC
CGCATTGAGCTGAAAGGCATTGACTTTAAAGAAGACGGCAATATCCTGGGCCATAAGCTGGAATACAATT
TTAACAGCCACAATGTTTACATCACCGCCGATAAACAAAAAAATGGCATTAAAGCGAATTTTAAAATTCG
CCACAACGTGGAGGATGGCAGCGTGCAGCTGGCTGATCACTACCAGCAAAACACTCCAATCGGTGATGGT
CCTGTTCTGCTGCCAGACAATCACTATCTGAGCACGCAAAGCAAACTGTCTAAAGATCCGAACGAGAAAC
GCGATCATATGGTTCTGCTGGAGTTCGTAACCGCAGCGGGCATCACGCATGGTATGGATGAACTGTACAA
AGGATCCGGCGGAAGCGGTGGCTCTGGCGGGAGCGGCGGCTCGATGGCGGCGGCGGCGGCTCAGGGGGGC
GGGGGCGGGGAGCCCCGTAGAACCGAGGGGGTCGGCCCGGGGGTCCCGGGGGAGGTGGAGATGGTGAAGG
GGCAGCCGTTCGACGTGGGCCCGCGCTACACGCAGTTGCAGTACATCGGCGAGGGCGCGTACGGCATGGT
CAGCTCGGCCTATGACCACGTGCGCAAGACTCGCGTGGCCATCAAGAAGATCAGCCCCTTCGAACATCAG
ACCTACTGCCAGAGCACGCTCCGGGAGATCCAGATCCTGCTGCGCTTCCGCCATGAGAATGTCATCGGCA
TCCGAGACATTCTGCGGGCGTCCACCCTGGAAGCCATGAGAGATGTCTACATTGTGCAGGACCTGATGGA
GACTGACCTGTACAAGTTGCTGAAAAGCCAGCAGCTGAGCAATGACCATATCTGCTACTTCCTCTACCAG
ATCCTGCGGGGCCTCAAGTACATCCACTCCGCCAACGTGCTCCACCGAGATCTAAAGCCCTCCAACCTGC
TCATCAACACCACCTGCGACCTTAAGATTTGTGATTTCGGCCTGGCCCGGATTGCCGATCCTGAGCATGA
CCACACCGGCTTCCTGACGGAGTATGTGGCTACGCGCTGGTACCGGGCCCCAGAGATCATGCTGAACTCC
AAGGGCTATACCAAGTCCATCGACATCTGGTCTGTGGGCTGCATTCTGGCTGAGATGCTCTCTAACCGGC
CCATCTTCCCTGGCAAGCACTACCTGGATCAGCTCAACCACATTCTGGGCATCCTGGGCTCCCCATCCCA
GGAGGACCTGAATTGTATCATCAACATGAAGGCCCGAAACTACCTACAGTCTCTGCCCTCCAAGACCAAG
GTGGCTTGGGCCAAGCTTTTCCCCAAGTCAGACTCCAAAGCCCTTGACCTGCTGGACCGGATGTTAACCT
TTAACCCCAATAAACGGATCACAGTGGAGGAAGCGCTGGCTCACCCCTACCTGGAGCAGTACTATGACCC
GACGGATGAGCCAGTGGCCGAGGAGCCCTTCACCTTCGCCATGGAGCTGGATGACCTACCTAAGGAGCGG
CTGAAGGAGCTCATCTTCCAGGAGACAGCACGCTTCCAGCCCGGAGTGCTGGAGGCCCCCACTAGAGGCG
GCTCGGGAGGTTCGGGCGGCAGCGGCGGAAGCAAAGTCGATGTAATTGACTTAACGATCGAATCTAGCAG
CGATGAAGAAGAAGATCCACCGGCTAAACGTTAGTTAATTAATATATAACTGAATAAATTTTTTCAAAGA
GCTCCAGCTTTTGTTCCCTTTAGTGAGGGTTAATTGCGCGCTTGGCGTAATCATGGTCATAGCTGTTTCC
TGTGTGAAATTGTTATCCGCTCACAATTCCACACAACATACGAGCCGGAAGCATAAAGTGTAAAGCCTGG
GGTGCCTAATGAGTGAGCTAACTCACATTAATTGCGTTGCGCTCACTGCCCGCTTTCCAGTCGGGAAACC
TGTCGTGCCAGCTGCATTAATGAATCGGCCAACGCGCGGGGAGAGGCGGTTTGCGTATTGGGCGCTCTTC
CGCTTCCTCGCTCACTGACTCGCTGCGCTCGGTCGTTCGGCTGCGGCGAGCGGTATCAGCTCACTCAAAG
GCGGTAATACGGTTATCCACAGAATCAGGGGATAACGCAGGAAAGAACATGTGAGCAAAAGGCCAGCAAA
AGGCCAGGAACCGTAAAAAGGCCGCGTTGCTGGCGTTTTTCCATAGGCTCCGCCCCCCTGACGAGCATCA
CAAAAATCGACGCTCAAGTCAGAGGTGGCGAAACCCGACAGGACTATAAAGATACCAGGCGTTTCCCCCT
GGAAGCTCCCTCGTGCGCTCTCCTGTTCCGACCCTGCCGCTTACCGGATACCTGTCCGCCTTTCTCCCTT
CGGGAAGCGTGGCGCTTTCTCATAGCTCACGCTGTAGGTATCTCAGTTCGGTGTAGGTCGTTCGCTCCAA
GCTGGGCTGTGTGCACGAACCCCCCGTTCAGCCCGACCGCTGCGCCTTATCCGGTAACTATCGTCTTGAG
TCCAACCCGGTAAGACACGACTTATCGCCACTGGCAGCAGCCACTGGTAACAGGATTAGCAGAGCGAGGT
ATGTAGGCGGTGCTACAGAGTTCTTGAAGTGGTGGCCTAACTACGGCTACACTAGAAGAACAGTATTTGG
TATCTGCGCTCTGCTGAAGCCAGTTACCTTCGGAAAAAGAGTTGGTAGCTCTTGATCCGGCAAACAAACC
ACCGCTGGTAGCGGTGGTTTTTTTGTTTGCAAGCAGCAGATTACGCGCAGAAAAAAAGGATCTCAAGAAG
ATCCTTTGATCTTTTCTACGGGGTCTGACGCTCAGTGGAACGAAAACTCACGTTAAGGGATTTTGGTCAT
GAGATTATCAAAAAGGATCTTCACCTAGATCCTTTTAAATTAAAAATGAAGTTTTAAATCAATCTAAAGT
ATATATGAGTAAACTTGGTCTGACAGTTACCAATGCTTAATCAGTGAGGCACCTATCTCAGCGATCTGTC
TATTTCGTTCATCCATAGTTGCCTGACTCCCCGTCGTGTAGATAACTACGATACGGGAGGGCTTACCATC
TGGCCCCAGTGCTGCAATGATACCGCGAGATCCACGCTCACCGGCTCCAGATTTATCAGCAATAAACCAG
CCAGCCGGAAGGGCCGAGCGCAGAAGTGGTCCTGCAACTTTATCCGCCTCCATCCAGTCTATTAATTGTT
GCCGGGAAGCTAGAGTAAGTAGTTCGCCAGTTAATAGTTTGCGCAACGTTGTTGCCATTGCTACAGGCAT
CGTGGTGTCACGCTCGTCGTTTGGTATGGCTTCATTCAGCTCCGGTTCCCAACGATCAAGGCGAGTTACA
TGATCCCCCATGTTGTGCAAAAAAGCGGTTAGCTCCTTCGGTCCTCCGATCGTTGTCAGAAGTAAGTTGG
CCGCAGTGTTATCACTCATGGTTATGGCAGCACTGCATAATTCTCTTACTGTCATGCCATCCGTAAGATG
CTTTTCTGTGACTGGTGAGTACTCAACCAAGTCATTCTGAGAAT
Features (pLannotate 1.2.2; 21 found; start..end, strand, type, name):
    284..388     -  promoter       AmpR promoter: bla
    564..610     +  misc_feature   bom (fragment): basis of mobility region from pBR322
    609..725     +  CDS            NFS1 (fragment): NFS1_YEAST - Also known as SPL1 From Saccharomyces cerevisiae (strain ATCC 204508 / S288c) (Baker's yeast).
   1087..2181    -  CDS            LEU2: 3-isopropylmalate dehydrogenase, required for leucine biosynthesis; S. cerevisiae LEU2; yeast auxotrophic marker
   2182..2589    -  promoter       LEU2 promoter: S. cerevisiae LEU2
   2729..2806    -  CDS            YO192_YEAST (fragment): Experimental evidence at protein level: Swiss-Prot protein existence level 1. From Saccharomyces cerevisiae (strain ATCC 204508 / S288c) (Baker's yeast).
   2837..2889    +  misc_feature   bom (fragment): basis of mobility region from pBR322
   2917..3345    -  rep_origin     f1 ori (sequence partly withheld): f1 bacteriophage origin of replication; arrow indicates direction of (+) strand synthesis
   3349..3504    -  CDS            lacZα (fragment): LacZα fragment of β-galactosidase; lacZ fragment
   3512..3530    +  promoter       T7 promoter: promoter for bacteriophage T7 RNA polymerase
   3539..3559    -  misc_feature   MCS (fragment): pBluescript multiple cloning site
   4383..5096    +  CDS            superfolder GFP: GFP variant that folds robustly even when fused to poorly folded proteins (Pédelacq et al., 2006)
   5139..6275    +  CDS            MAPK3: MK03_HUMAN - Also known as ERK1, PRKM3. Experimental evidence at protein level: Swiss-Prot protein existence level 1. Serine/threonine kinase which acts as an essential component of the MAP kinase signal transduction pathway. MAPK1/ERK2 and MAPK3/ERK1 are the 2 MAPKs which play an important role in the MAPK/ERK cascade. They participate also in a signaling cascade initiated by activated KIT and KITLG/SCF. Depending on the cellular context, the MAPK/ERK cascade mediates diverse biological functions such as cell growth, adhesion, survival and differentiation through the regulation of transcripti
   6318..6386    +  CDS            Pias2 (fragment): PIAS2_RAT - Also known as Miz1, Piasx. Experimental evidence at protein level: Swiss-Prot protein existence level 1. Functions as an E3-type small ubiquitin-like modifier (SUMO) ligase, stabilizing the interaction between UBE2I and the substrate, and as a SUMO-tethering factor. Plays a crucial role as a transcriptional coregulation in various cellular pathways, including the STAT pathway, the p53 pathway and the steroid hormone signaling pathway. The effects of this transcriptional coregulation, transactivation or silencing may vary depending upon the biological context and PIAS2 isoform studi
   6442..6460    -  promoter       T3 promoter: promoter for bacteriophage T3 RNA polymerase
   6505..6521    -  protein_bind   lac operator: The lac repressor binds to the lac operator to inhibit transcription in E. coli. This inhibition can be relieved by adding lactose or isopropyl-β-D-thiogalactopyranoside (IPTG). lac repressor encoded by lacI
   6529..6559    -  promoter       lac promoter: promoter for the E. coli lac operon
   6574..6595    -  protein_bind   CAP binding site: CAP binding activates transcription in the presence of cAMP. E. coli catabolite activator protein
   6608..6700    -  CDS            lacI (fragment): lac repressor; lacI; The lac repressor binds to the lac operator to inhibit transcription in E. coli. This inhibition can be relieved by adding lactose or isopropyl-β-D-thiogalactopyranoside (IPTG).
   6883..7471    -  rep_origin     ori: high-copy-number ColE1/pMB1/pBR322/pUC origin of replication
   7642..283     -  CDS            AmpR (across the origin): β-lactamase; bla; confers resistance to ampicillin, carbenicillin, and related antibiotics
