[The description below was written by a language model from this plasmid's Addgene catalogue record and pLannotate feature annotations shown in this document.]
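Description:
pAV105-PPAB1-GFP-Erk1R84S-1SIM is an 8.2 kb yeast expression plasmid built on the pAV105 backbone, which by its annotated features resembles a pBluescript/pRS-type shuttle vector. It is propagated in E. coli through a high-copy ColE1/pUC origin with ampicillin resistance (bla) and also carries an f1 phage origin, along with remnants of the lacZα/lac promoter region and flanking T7 and T3 promoters around the cloning site. Selection in Saccharomyces cerevisiae relies on the LEU2 auxotrophic marker driven by its own promoter. No yeast replication origin (2μ or CEN/ARS) was annotated, which would be consistent with an integrating vector, but the record does not state this explicitly.

The payload is a single fusion open reading frame in which superfolder GFP sits at the N-terminus, followed by human ERK1 (MAPK3) carrying the R84S substitution, and then a short C-terminal segment matching PIAS2. This segment corresponds to the one SUMO-interacting motif (SIM) indicated in the plasmid name. The name indicates that expression is driven by the yeast PAB1 promoter. The roughly 800 bp unannotated stretch upstream of GFP likely holds it, though the feature table does not label a yeast promoter or a terminator. The stated purpose is expression of the GFP-tagged Erk1-SIM fusion in yeast cells. The associated publication concerns condensed-phase kinase signalling and macromolecular crowding, so the SIM tag plausibly serves to recruit the fluorescent kinase to SUMO-containing synthetic condensates. The record itself does not describe this mechanism or the functional effect of the R84S mutation.
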