Addgene plasmid #190253: pAV105-PPAB1-GFP-Erk1R84S-1SIM
Purpose: Expression Erk1-GFP-1SIM in yeast cells
Depositing lab: Liam Holt. Depositing organization: NYU Grossman School of Medicine. Publication: Condensed-phase signaling can expand kinase specificity and respond to macromolecular crowding. Sang D, Shu T, Pantoja CF, Ibanez de Opakua A, Zweckstetter M, Holt LJ. Mol Cell. 2022 Oct 6;82(19):3693-3711.e10. doi: 10.1016/j.molcel.2022.08.016. Epub 2022 Sep 14. PubMed 36108633.
Backbone
  Vector backbone: Pav105
  Vector type: Yeast Expression
  Selectable markers: LEU2
Growth in bacteria
  Bacterial resistance: Ampicillin, 100 μg/mL
  Growth temperature: 37°C
  Growth strain: DH5alpha
  Copy number: Unknown
Gene/Insert
  Gene/Insert name: ERK1R84S-SIM
  Species: H. sapiens (human), Synthetic
  Insert size (bp): 2127
  Mutation: ERK1R84S
  Tag / fusion protein: GFP
Terms and licenses: Academic/Nonprofit Terms; Industry Terms: Not Available to Industry
How to cite: pAV105-PPAB1-GFP-Erk1R84S-1SIM was a gift from Liam Holt (Addgene plasmid # 190253 ; http://n2t.net/addgene:190253 ; RRID:Addgene_190253)
